Addgene plasmid #214083: EF1a-hP53DD (TET)
Purpose: Mammalian expression tetramerization domain (TET) of human TP53
Depositing lab: Ting Zhou. Depositing organization: Memorial Sloan-Kettering Cancer Center. Publication: Robust and inducible genome editing via an all-in-one prime editor in human pluripotent stem cells. Wu Y, Zhong A, Sidharta M, Kim TW, Ramirez B, Persily B, Studer L, Zhou T. Nat Commun. 2024 Dec 30;15(1):10824. doi: 10.1038/s41467-024-55104-1. PubMed 39737975.
Backbone
  Vector backbone: pCAGEN
  Vector type: Mammalian Expression
Growth in bacteria
  Bacterial resistance: Ampicillin, 100 μg/mL
  Growth temperature: 37°C
  Growth strain: DH5alpha
  Copy number: High Copy
Gene/Insert
  Gene/Insert name: hP53DD (alt name: Human TP53 tetramerization domain (TET))
  Species: H. sapiens (human)
  Insert size (bp): 114
  Entrez Gene: TP53 (a.k.a. BCC7, BMFS5, LFS1, P53, TRP53)
  Promoter: EF1a
  Cloning method: Gibson Cloning
  Sequencing primers: 5′ EF1a-F; 3′ rbglobpA-R
Terms and licenses: Academic/Nonprofit Terms; Industry Terms: Not Available to Industry
How to cite: EF1a-hP53DD (TET) was a gift from Ting Zhou (Addgene plasmid # 214083 ; http://n2t.net/addgene:214083 ; RRID:Addgene_214083)
