[The description below was written by a language model from this plasmid's Addgene catalogue record and pLannotate feature annotations shown in this document.]
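Description:
EF1a-hP53DD (TET) is a small (about 4.45 kb) mammalian expression plasmid built on the pCAGEN backbone. It is designed to express the tetramerization domain of human TP53. It is propagated in E. coli through a high-copy ColE1/pUC-type origin and selected with ampicillin via the β-lactamase gene and its own promoter. No mammalian selection marker is annotated, which suits transient transfection rather than stable selection. The backbone also carries remnants typical of this vector family: lac promoter/operator and CAP site fragments, short lacI fragments, an SV40 origin with a fragment of the SV40 promoter, and an SV40 polyadenylation signal. The SV40 origin could support episomal replication in cells expressing large T antigen.

The expression cassette appears to have replaced the backbone's original CAG promoter, since only a very short fragment of the CMV enhancer remains upstream. The full human EF-1α promoter now provides strong constitutive transcription and is less prone to silencing in stem cells. Downstream, after a multiple cloning site remnant, sits the 114 bp TP53 fragment inserted by Gibson assembly. It is followed by rabbit β-globin 3′ sequence and its poly(A) signal; the short "HBB" coding hit in the annotation most likely reflects this globin terminator region rather than a fused protein. No epitope tag or reporter is annotated.

The "DD" in the name is commonly used for dominant-negative p53 fragments, which oligomerise with endogenous p53 and dampen its activity. The record itself states only that the plasmid expresses the TET domain. The associated publication concerns prime editing in human pluripotent stem cells, suggesting use in transiently restraining p53 responses during genome editing.
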