Features (pLannotate 1.2.2; 17 found; start..end, strand, type, name):
    111..129     +  enhancer       CMV enhancer (fragment): human cytomegalovirus immediate early enhancer
    143..1324    +  promoter       EF-1α promoter: strong constitutive promoter for human elongation factor EF-1α
   1326..1358    +  misc_feature   MCS (fragment): multiple cloning site
   1368..1481    +  CDS            p53 (fragment): human tumor suppressor protein that is often mutated in cancers; Homo sapiens TP53; responds to cellular stresses to regulate the expression of target genes
   1501..1572    +  CDS            HBB (fragment): HBB_PONPY - Experimental evidence at transcript level: Swiss-Prot protein existence level 2. Involved in oxygen transport from the lung to the various peripheral tissues. From Pongo pygmaeus (Bornean orangutan).
   1643..1698    +  polyA_signal   β-globin poly(A) signal: rabbit β-globin polyadenylation signal (Gil and Proudfoot, 1987)
   2083..2099    -  protein_bind   lac operator: The lac repressor binds to the lac operator to inhibit transcription in E. coli. This inhibition can be relieved by adding lactose or isopropyl-β-D-thiogalactopyranoside (IPTG). lac repressor encoded by lacI
   2107..2137    -  promoter       lac promoter: promoter for the E. coli lac operon
   2152..2173    -  protein_bind   CAP binding site: CAP binding activates transcription in the presence of cAMP. E. coli catabolite activator protein
   2186..2225    -  CDS            lacI (fragment): lac repressor; lacI; The lac repressor binds to the lac operator to inhibit transcription in E. coli. This inhibition can be relieved by adding lactose or isopropyl-β-D-thiogalactopyranoside (IPTG).
   2232..2254    +  promoter       SV40 promoter (fragment): SV40 enhancer and early promoter
   2278..2413    +  rep_origin     SV40 ori: SV40 origin of replication
   2433..2567    +  polyA_signal   SV40 poly(A) signal: SV40 polyadenylation signal
   2569..2623    -  CDS            lacI (fragment): lac repressor; lacI; The lac repressor binds to the lac operator to inhibit transcription in E. coli. This inhibition can be relieved by adding lactose or isopropyl-β-D-thiogalactopyranoside (IPTG).
   2806..3394    -  rep_origin     ori: high-copy-number ColE1/pMB1/pBR322/pUC origin of replication
   3565..4425    -  CDS            AmpR: β-lactamase; bla; confers resistance to ampicillin, carbenicillin, and related antibiotics
   4426..80      -  promoter       AmpR promoter (across the origin): bla
>Addgene plasmid #214083 | EF1a-hP53DD (TET) | addgene full sequence | sequence record 429658 | Addgene NGS Result
AGCATTTATCAGGGTTATTGTCTCATGAGCGGATACATATTTGAATGTATTTAGAAAAATAAACAAATAG
GGGTTCCGCGCACATTTCCCCGAAAAGTGCCACCTGGGTCGACATTGATTATTGACTAGATCATCGCGTG
AGGCTCCGGTGCCCGTCAGTGGGCAGAGCGCACATCGCCCACAGTCCCCGAGAAGTTGGGGGGAGGGGTC
GGCAATTGAACCGGTGCCTAGAGAAGGTGGCGCGGGGTAAACTGGGAAAGTGATGTCGTGTACTGGCTCC
GCCTTTTTCCCGAGGGTGGGGGAGAACCGTATATAAGTGCAGTAGTCGCCGTGAACGTTCTTTTTCGCAA
CGGGTTTGCCGCCAGAACACAGGTAAGTGCCGTGTGTGGTTCCCGCGGGCCTGGCCTCTTTACGGGTTAT
GGCCCTTGCGTGCCTTGAATTACTTCCACGCCCCTGGCTGCAGTACGTGATTCTTGATCCCGAGCTTCGG
GTTGGAAGTGGGTGGGAGAGTTCGAGGCCTTGCGCTTAAGGAGCCCCTTCGCCTCGTGCTTGAGTTGAGG
CCTGGCCTGGGCGCTGGGGCCGCCGCGTGCGAATCTGGTGGCACCTTCGCGCCTGTCTCGCTGCTTTCGA
TAAGTCTCTAGCCATTTAAAATTTTTGATGACCTGCTGCGACGCTTTTTTTCTGGCAAGATAGTCTTGTA
AATGCGGGCCAAGATCTGCACACTGGTATTTCGGTTTTTGGGGCCGCGGGCGGCGACGGGGCCCGTGCGT
CCCAGCGCACATGTTCGGCGAGGCGGGGCCTGCGAGCGCGGCCACCGAGAATCGGACGGGGGTAGTCTCA
AGCTGGCCGGCCTGCTCTGGTGCCTGGCCTCGCGCCGCCGTGTATCGCCCCGCCCTGGGCGGCAAGGCTG
GCCCGGTCGGCACCAGTTGCGTGAGCGGAAAGATGGCCGCTTCCCGGCCCTGCTGCAGGGAGCTCAAAAT
GGAGGACGCGGCGCTCGGGAGAGCGGGCGGGTGAGTCACCCACACAAAGGAAAAGGGCCTTTCCGTCCTC
AGCCGTCGCTTCATGTGACTCCACGGAGTACCGGGCGCCGTCCAGGCACCTCGATTAGTTCTCGAGCTTT
TGGAGTACGTCGTCTTTAGGTTGGGGGGAGGGGTTTTATGCGATGGAGTTTCCCCACACTGAGTGGGTGG
AGACTGAAGTTAGGCCAGCTTGGCACTTGATGTAATTCTCCTTGGAATTTGCCCTTTTTGAGTTTGGATC
TTGGTTCATTCTCAAGCCTCAGACAGTGGTTCAAAGTTTTTTTCTTCCATTTCAGGTGTCGTGAGGAATT
CTGCAGTCGACGGTACCGCGGGCCCGGGGCCACCATGCTGGATGGAGAATATTTCACCCTTCAGATCCGT
GGGCGTGAGCGCTTCGAGATGTTCCGAGAGCTGAATGAGGCCTTGGAACTCAAGGATGCCCAGGCTGGGA
AGGAGCCAGGGTGAGGCGCGCCGCGGCCGCACTCCTCAGGTGCAGGCTGCCTATCAGAAGGTGGTGGCTG
GTGTGGCCAATGCCCTGGCTCACAAATACCACTGAGATCTTTTTCCCTCTGCCAAAAATTATGGGGACAT
CATGAAGCCCCTTGAGCATCTGACTTCTGGCTAATAAAGGAAATTTATTTTCATTGCAATAGTGTGTTGG
AATTTTTTGTGTCTCTCACTCGGAAGGACATATGGGAGGGCAAATCATTTAAAACATCAGAATGAGTATT
TGGTTTAGAGTTTGGCAACATATGCCCATATGCTGGCTGCCATGAACAAAGGTTGGCTATAAAGAGGTCA
TCAGTATATGAAACAGCCCCCTGCTGTCCATTCCTTATTCCATAGAAAAGCCTTGACTTGAGGTTAGATT
TTTTTTATATTTTGTTTTGTGTTATTTTTTTCTTTAACATCCCTAAAATTTTCCTTACATGTTTTACTAG
CCAGATTTTTCCTCCTCTCCTGACTACTCCCAGTCATAGCTGTCCCTCTTCTCTTATGGAGATCCCTCGA
CCTGCAGCCCAAGCTTGGCGTAATCATGGTCATAGCTGTTTCCTGTGTGAAATTGTTATCCGCTCACAAT
TCCACACAACATACGAGCCGGAAGCATAAAGTGTAAAGCCTGGGGTGCCTAATGAGTGAGCTAACTCACA
TTAATTGCGTTGCGCTCACTGCCCGCTTTCCAGTCGGGAAACCTGTCGTGCCAGCGGATCCGCATCTCAA
TTAGTCAGCAACCATAGTCCCGCCCCTAACTCCGCCCATCCCGCCCCTAACTCCGCCCAGTTCCGCCCAT
TCTCCGCCCCATGGCTGACTAATTTTTTTTATTTATGCAGAGGCCGAGGCCGCCTCGGCCTCTGAGCTAT
TCCAGAAGTAGTGAGGAGGCTTTTTTGGAGGCCTAGGCTTTTGCAAAAAGCTAACTTGTTTATTGCAGCT
TATAATGGTTACAAATAAAGCAATAGCATCACAAATTTCACAAATAAAGCATTTTTTTCACTGCATTCTA
GTTGTGGTTTGTCCAAACTCATCAATGTATCTTATCATGTCTGGATCCGCTGCATTAATGAATCGGCCAA
CGCGCGGGGAGAGGCGGTTTGCGTATTGGGCGCTCTTCCGCTTCCTCGCTCACTGACTCGCTGCGCTCGG
TCGTTCGGCTGCGGCGAGCGGTATCAGCTCACTCAAAGGCGGTAATACGGTTATCCACAGAATCAGGGGA
TAACGCAGGAAAGAACATGTGAGCAAAAGGCCAGCAAAAGGCCAGGAACCGTAAAAAGGCCGCGTTGCTG
GCGTTTTTCCATAGGCTCCGCCCCCCTGACGAGCATCACAAAAATCGACGCTCAAGTCAGAGGTGGCGAA
ACCCGACAGGACTATAAAGATACCAGGCGTTTCCCCCTGGAAGCTCCCTCGTGCGCTCTCCTGTTCCGAC
CCTGCCGCTTACCGGATACCTGTCCGCCTTTCTCCCTTCGGGAAGCGTGGCGCTTTCTCATAGCTCACGC
TGTAGGTATCTCAGTTCGGTGTAGGTCGTTCGCTCCAAGCTGGGCTGTGTGCACGAACCCCCCGTTCAGC
CCGACCGCTGCGCCTTATCCGGTAACTATCGTCTTGAGTCCAACCCGGTAAGACACGACTTATCGCCACT
GGCAGCAGCCACTGGTAACAGGATTAGCAGAGCGAGGTATGTAGGCGGTGCTACAGAGTTCTTGAAGTGG
TGGCCTAACTACGGCTACACTAGAAGAACAGTATTTGGTATCTGCGCTCTGCTGAAGCCAGTTACCTTCG
GAAAAAGAGTTGGTAGCTCTTGATCCGGCAAACAAACCACCGCTGGTAGCGGTGGTTTTTTTGTTTGCAA
GCAGCAGATTACGCGCAGAAAAAAAGGATCTCAAGAAGATCCTTTGATCTTTTCTACGGGGTCTGACGCT
CAGTGGAACGAAAACTCACGTTAAGGGATTTTGGTCATGAGATTATCAAAAAGGATCTTCACCTAGATCC
TTTTAAATTAAAAATGAAGTTTTAAATCAATCTAAAGTATATATGAGTAAACTTGGTCTGACAGTTACCA
ATGCTTAATCAGTGAGGCACCTATCTCAGCGATCTGTCTATTTCGTTCATCCATAGTTGCCTGACTCCCC
GTCGTGTAGATAACTACGATACGGGAGGGCTTACCATCTGGCCCCAGTGCTGCAATGATACCGCGAGACC
CACGCTCACCGGCTCCAGATTTATCAGCAATAAACCAGCCAGCCGGAAGGGCCGAGCGCAGAAGTGGTCC
TGCAACTTTATCCGCCTCCATCCAGTCTATTAATTGTTGCCGGGAAGCTAGAGTAAGTAGTTCGCCAGTT
AATAGTTTGCGCAACGTTGTTGCCATTGCTACAGGCATCGTGGTGTCACGCTCGTCGTTTGGTATGGCTT
CATTCAGCTCCGGTTCCCAACGATCAAGGCGAGTTACATGATCCCCCATGTTGTGCAAAAAAGCGGTTAG
CTCCTTCGGTCCTCCGATCGTTGTCAGAAGTAAGTTGGCCGCAGTGTTATCACTCATGGTTATGGCAGCA
CTGCATAATTCTCTTACTGTCATGCCATCCGTAAGATGCTTTTCTGTGACTGGTGAGTACTCAACCAAGT
CATTCTGAGAATAGTGTATGCGGCGACCGAGTTGCTCTTGCCCGGCGTCAATACGGGATAATACCGCGCC
ACATAGCAGAACTTTAAAAGTGCTCATCATTGGAAAACGTTCTTCGGGGCGAAAACTCTCAAGGATCTTA
CCGCTGTTGAGATCCAGTTCGATGTAACCCACTCGTGCACCCAACTGATCTTCAGCATCTTTTACTTTCA
CCAGCGTTTCTGGGTGAGCAAAAACAGGAAGGCAAAATGCCGCAAAAAAGGGAATAAGGGCGACACGGAA
ATGTTGAATACTCATACTCTTCCTTTTTCAATATTATTGA
